>Addgene plasmid #13233 | pc3XB-ZF99 | depositor full sequence | sequence record 7582 | Author sequence
GACGGATCGGGAGATCTCCCGATCCCCTATGGTGCACTCTCAGTACAATCTGCTCTGATGCCGCATAGTT
AAGCCAGTATCTGCTCCCTGCTTGTGTGTTGGAGGTCGCTGAGTAGTGCGCGAGCAAAATTTAAGCTACA
ACAAGGCAAGGCTTGACCGACAATTGCATGAAGAATCTGCTTAGGGTTAGGCGTTTTGCGCTGCTTCGCG
ATGTACGGGCCAGATATACGCGTTGACATTGATTATTGACTAGTTATTAATAGTAATCAATTACGGGGTC
ATTAGTTCATAGCCCATATATGGAGTTCCGCGTTACATAACTTACGGTAAATGGCCCGCCTGGCTGACCG
CCCAACGACCCCCGCCCATTGACGTCAATAATGACGTATGTTCCCATAGTAACGCCAATAGGGACTTTCC
ATTGACGTCAATGGGTGGAGTATTTACGGTAAACTGCCCACTTGGCAGTACATCAAGTGTATCATATGCC
AAGTACGCCCCCTATTGACGTCAATGACGGTAAATGGCCCGCCTGGCATTATGCCCAGTACATGACCTTA
TGGGACTTTCCTACTTGGCAGTACATCTACGTATTAGTCATCGCTATTACCATGGTGATGCGGTTTTGGC
AGTACATCAATGGGCGTGGATAGCGGTTTGACTCACGGGGATTTCCAAGTCTCCACCCCATTGACGTCAA
TGGGAGTTTGTTTTGGCACCAAAATCAACGGGACTTTCCAAAATGTCGTAACAACTCCGCCCCATTGACG
CAAATGGGCGGTAGGCGTGTACGGTGGGAGGTCTATATAAGCAGAGCTCTCTGGCTAACTAGAGAACCCA
CTGCTTACTGGCTTATCGAAATTAATACGACTCACTATAGGGAGACCCAAGCTGGCTAGCGTTTAAACGG
GCCCTCTAGACCCGGGGAGAAGCCTTACAAATGCCCAGAATGTGGAAAGAGTTTTAGCAGGTCTGATAAA
CTCACAGAACACCAGAGAACACATACCGGTGGATCCTCTGCACAGTAGTAAGCTTAAGTTTAAACCGCTG
ATCAGCCTCGACTGTGCCTTCTAGTTGCCAGCCATCTGTTGTTTGCCCCTCCCCCGTGCCTTCCTTGACC
CTGGAAGGTGCCACTCCCACTGTCCTTTCCTAATAAAATGAGGAAATTGCATCGCATTGTCTGAGTAGGT
GTCATTCTATTCTGGGGGGTGGGGTGGGGCAGGACAGCAAGGGGGAGGATTGGGAAGACAATAGCAGGCA
TGCTGGGGATGCGGTGGGCTCTATGGCTTCTGAGGCGGAAAGAACCAGCTGGGGCTCTAGGGGGTATCCC
C
[124 nt withheld, positions 1332-1455]
C
[91 nt withheld, positions 1457-1547]
A
[49 nt withheld, positions 1549-1597]
CCTTTGACGTTGGAGTCCACGTTCTTT
[37 nt withheld, positions 1625-1661]
ACCCTATCTCGGTCTATTCTTTTGATTTATAAGGGATTTTGCCGATTTCGGCCTATTGGTTAAAAAATGA
GCTGATTTAACAAAAATTTAACGCGAATTAATTCTGTGGAATGTGTGTCAGTTAGGGTGTGGAAAGTCCC
CAGGCTCCCCAGCAGGCAGAAGTATGCAAAGCATGCATCTCAATTAGTCAGCAACCAGGTGTGGAAAGTC
CCCAGGCTCCCCAGCAGGCAGAAGTATGCAAAGCATGCATCTCAATTAGTCAGCAACCATAGTCCCGCCC
CTAACTCCGCCCATCCCGCCCCTAACTCCGCCCAGTTCCGCCCATTCTCCGCCCCATGGCTGACTAATTT
TTTTTATTTATGCAGAGGCCGAGGCCGCCTCTGCCTCTGAGCTATTCCAGAAGTAGTGAGGAGGCTTTTT
TGGAGGCCTAGGCTTTTGCAAAAAGCTCCCGGCCGGGAGCTTGTATATCCATTTTCGGATCTGATCAAGA
GACAGGATGAGGATCGTTTCGCATGATTGAACAAGATGGATTGCACGCAGGTTCTCCGGCCGCTTGGGTG
GAGAGGCTATTCGGCTATGACTGGGCACAACAGACAATCGGCTGCTCTGATGCCGCCGTGTTCCGGCTGT
CAGCGCAGGGGCGCCCGGTTCTTTTTGTCAAGACCGACCTGTCCGGTGCCCTGAATGAACTGCAGGACGA
GGCAGCGCGGCTATCGTGGCTGGCCACGACGGGCGTTCCTTGCGCAGCTGTGCTCGACGTTGTCACTGAA
GCGGGAAGGGACTGGCTGCTATTGGGCGAAGTGCCGGGGCAGGATCTCCTGTCATCTCACCTTGCTCCTG
CCGAGAAAGTATCCATCATGGCTGATGCAATGCGGCGGCTGCATACGCTTGATCCGGCTACCTGCCCATT
CGACCACCAAGCGAAACATCGCATCGAGCGAGCACGTACTCGGATGGAAGCCGGTCTTGTCGATCAGGAT
GATCTGGACGAAGAGCATCAGGGGCTCGCGCCAGCCGAACTGTTCGCCAGGCTCAAGGCGCGCATGCCCG
ACGGCGAGGATCTCGTCGTGACCCATGGCGATGCCTGCTTGCCGAATATCATGGTGGAAAATGGCCGCTT
TTCTGGATTCATCGACTGTGGCCGGCTGGGTGTGGCGGACCGCTATCAGGACATAGCGTTGGCTACCCGT
GATATTGCTGAAGAGCTTGGCGGCGAATGGGCTGACCGCTTCCTCGTGCTTTACGGTATCGCCGCTCCCG
ATTCGCAGCGCATCGCCTTCTATCGCCTTCTTGACGAGTTCTTCTGAGCGGGACTCTGGGGTTCGAAATG
ACCGACCAAGCGACGCCCAACCTGCCATCACGAGATTTCGATTCCACCGCCGCCTTCTATGAAAGGTTGG
GCTTCGGAATCGTTTTCCGGGACGCCGGCTGGATGATCCTCCAGCGCGGGGATCTCATGCTGGAGTTCTT
CGCCCACCCCAACTTGTTTATTGCAGCTTATAATGGTTACAAATAAAGCAATAGCATCACAAATTTCACA
AATAAAGCATTTTTTTCACTGCATTCTAGTTGTGGTTTGTCCAAACTCATCAATGTATCTTATCATGTCT
GTATACCGTCGACCTCTAGCTAGAGCTTGGCGTAATCATGGTCATAGCTGTTTCCTGTGTGAAATTGTTA
TCCGCTCACAATTCCACACAACATACGAGCCGGAAGCATAAAGTGTAAAGCCTGGGGTGCCTAATGAGTG
AGCTAACTCACATTAATTGCGTTGCGCTCACTGCCCGCTTTCCAGTCGGGAAACCTGTCGTGCCAGCTGC
ATTAATGAATCGGCCAACGCGCGGGGAGAGGCGGTTTGCGTATTGGGCGCTCTTCCGCTTCCTCGCTCAC
TGACTCGCTGCGCTCGGTCGTTCGGCTGCGGCGAGCGGTATCAGCTCACTCAAAGGCGGTAATACGGTTA
TCCACAGAATCAGGGGATAACGCAGGAAAGAACATGTGAGCAAAAGGCCAGCAAAAGGCCAGGAACCGTA
AAAAGGCCGCGTTGCTGGCGTTTTTCCATAGGCTCCGCCCCCCTGACGAGCATCACAAAAATCGACGCTC
AAGTCAGAGGTGGCGAAACCCGACAGGACTATAAAGATACCAGGCGTTTCCCCCTGGAAGCTCCCTCGTG
CGCTCTCCTGTTCCGACCCTGCCGCTTACCGGATACCTGTCCGCCTTTCTCCCTTCGGGAAGCGTGGCGC
TTTCTCATAGCTCACGCTGTAGGTATCTCAGTTCGGTGTAGGTCGTTCGCTCCAAGCTGGGCTGTGTGCA
CGAACCCCCCGTTCAGCCCGACCGCTGCGCCTTATCCGGTAACTATCGTCTTGAGTCCAACCCGGTAAGA
CACGACTTATCGCCACTGGCAGCAGCCACTGGTAACAGGATTAGCAGAGCGAGGTATGTAGGCGGTGCTA
CAGAGTTCTTGAAGTGGTGGCCTAACTACGGCTACACTAGAAGAACAGTATTTGGTATCTGCGCTCTGCT
GAAGCCAGTTACCTTCGGAAAAAGAGTTGGTAGCTCTTGATCCGGCAAACAAACCACCGCTGGTAGCGGT
TTTTTTGTTTGCAAGCAGCAGATTACGCGCAGAAAAAAAGGATCTCAAGAAGATCCTTTGATCTTTTCTA
CGGGGTCTGACGCTCAGTGGAACGAAAACTCACGTTAAGGGATTTTGGTCATGAGATTATCAAAAAGGAT
CTTCACCTAGATCCTTTTAAATTAAAAATGAAGTTTTAAATCAATCTAAAGTATATATGAGTAAACTTGG
TCTGACAGTTACCAATGCTTAATCAGTGAGGCACCTATCTCAGCGATCTGTCTATTTCGTTCATCCATAG
TTGCCTGACTCCCCGTCGTGTAGATAACTACGATACGGGAGGGCTTACCATCTGGCCCCAGTGCTGCAAT
GATACCGCGAGACCCACGCTCACCGGCTCCAGATTTATCAGCAATAAACCAGCCAGCCGGAAGGGCCGAG
CGCAGAAGTGGTCCTGCAACTTTATCCGCCTCCATCCAGTCTATTAATTGTTGCCGGGAAGCTAGAGTAA
GTAGTTCGCCAGTTAATAGTTTGCGCAACGTTGTTGCCATTGCTACAGGCATCGTGGTGTCACGCTCGTC
GTTTGGTATGGCTTCATTCAGCTCCGGTTCCCAACGATCAAGGCGAGTTACATGATCCCCCATGTTGTGC
AAAAAAGCGGTTAGCTCCTTCGGTCCTCCGATCGTTGTCAGAAGTAAGTTGGCCGCAGTGTTATCACTCA
TGGTTATGGCAGCACTGCATAATTCTCTTACTGTCATGCCATCCGTAAGATGCTTTTCTGTGACTGGTGA
GTACTCAACCAAGTCATTCTGAGAATAGTGTATGCGGCGACCGAGTTGCTCTTGCCCGGCGTCAATACGG
GATAATACCGCGCCACATAGCAGAACTTTAAAAGTGCTCATCATTGGAAAACGTTCTTCGGGGCGAAAAC
TCTCAAGGATCTTACCGCTGTTGAGATCCAGTTCGATGTAACCCACTCGTGCACCCAACTGATCTTCAGC
ATCTTTTACTTTCACCAGCGTTTCTGGGTGAGCAAAAACAGGAAGGCAAAATGCCGCAAAAAAGGGAATA
AGGGCGACACGGAAATGTTGAATACTCATACTCTTCCTTTTTCAATATTATTGAAGCATTTATCAGGGTT
ATTGTCTCATGAGCGGATACATATTTGAATGTATTTAGAAAAATAAACAAATAGGGGTTCCGCGCACATT
TCCCCGAAAAGTGCCACCTGACGTC
Features (pLannotate 1.2.2; 20 found; start..end, strand, type, name):
     28..80      -  misc_feature   bom (fragment): basis of mobility region from pBR322
    235..614     +  enhancer       CMV enhancer: human cytomegalovirus immediate early enhancer
    615..818     +  promoter       CMV promoter: human cytomegalovirus (CMV) immediate early promoter
    814..847     +  LTR            5' LTR (truncated) (fragment): truncated 5' long terminal repeat (LTR) from HIV-1
    863..881     +  promoter       T7 promoter: promoter for bacteriophage T7 RNA polymerase
    927..1019    +  CDS            Znf22 (fragment): ZNF22_MOUSE - Also known as Krox25, Krox26, Zfp422. Experimental evidence at protein level: Swiss-Prot protein existence level 1. Binds DNA through the consensus sequence 5'-CAATG-3'. May be involved in transcriptional regulation and may play a role in tooth formation. From Mus musculus (Mouse).
   1062..1286    +  polyA_signal   bGH poly(A) signal: bovine growth hormone polyadenylation signal
   1290..1311    +  promoter       SV40 promoter (fragment): SV40 enhancer and early promoter
   1332..1760    +  rep_origin     f1 ori (sequence partly withheld): f1 bacteriophage origin of replication; arrow indicates direction of (+) strand synthesis
   1774..2103    +  promoter       SV40 promoter: SV40 enhancer and early promoter
   2174..2965    +  CDS            neo: KKA2_KLEPN - Also known as kan, nptII. Experimental evidence at protein level: Swiss-Prot protein existence level 1. Resistance to kanamycin, neomycin, paromomycin, ribostamycin, butirosin and gentamicin B. From Klebsiella pneumoniae.
   2989..3147    +  CDS            ble (fragment): BLE_KLEPN - Experimental evidence at protein level: Swiss-Prot protein existence level 1. Binding protein with a strong affinity to the bleomycin family of antibiotics. Binds to CL990; an antimitotic-antibiotic compound. From Klebsiella pneumoniae.
   3142..3263    +  polyA_signal   SV40 poly(A) signal: SV40 polyadenylation signal
   3336..3352    -  protein_bind   lac operator: The lac repressor binds to the lac operator to inhibit transcription in E. coli. This inhibition can be relieved by adding lactose or isopropyl-β-D-thiogalactopyranoside (IPTG). lac repressor encoded by lacI
   3360..3390    -  promoter       lac promoter: promoter for the E. coli lac operon
   3405..3426    -  protein_bind   CAP binding site: CAP binding activates transcription in the presence of cAMP. E. coli catabolite activator protein
   3439..3531    -  CDS            lacI (fragment): lac repressor; lacI; The lac repressor binds to the lac operator to inhibit transcription in E. coli. This inhibition can be relieved by adding lactose or isopropyl-β-D-thiogalactopyranoside (IPTG).
   3714..4299    -  rep_origin     ori: high-copy-number ColE1/pMB1/pBR322/pUC origin of replication
   4470..5330    -  CDS            AmpR: β-lactamase; bla; confers resistance to ampicillin, carbenicillin, and related antibiotics
   5331..5435    -  promoter       AmpR promoter: bla
