[The description below was written by a language model from this plasmid's Addgene catalogue record and pLannotate feature annotations shown in this document.]
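Description:
pc3XB-ZF99 is a module plasmid from the Zinc Finger Consortium Modular Assembly Kit v1.0, built on pc3XB, a modified version of the Invitrogen pcDNA3 mammalian expression vector. It is about 5.5 kb in total and is maintained in E. coli at high copy through a ColE1/pUC-type origin with ampicillin selection (AmpR under its own bla promoter). An f1 origin is also present. For mammalian cells, the backbone carries a neomycin phosphotransferase gene driven by the SV40 enhancer/early promoter and ending in an SV40 polyadenylation signal, which allows G418 selection.

The insert is a roughly 90 bp sequence encoding a single Cys2-His2 zinc finger, ZF99, which comes from the Barbas module set and is recorded as recognising the DNA triplet CGG. It lies between XbaI and BamHI sites, both of which were retained after cloning. It is positioned downstream of the CMV enhancer/promoter and a T7 promoter, and upstream of the bovine growth hormone polyadenylation signal. The automated annotation labels this region as a fragment of mouse Znf22, which most likely reflects general sequence similarity among zinc finger proteins rather than the insert's actual origin. Short hits to an HIV-1 LTR, ble and lacI likewise appear to be backbone remnants or annotation artefacts, not functional parts.

The plasmid serves as a standardised source of one finger module. Individual fingers from the kit are joined by restriction-based modular assembly into multi-finger arrays with chosen DNA-binding specificities, which are then used to build engineered zinc finger nucleases.
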