>Addgene plasmid #13233 | pc3XB-ZF99 | addgene partial sequence | sequence record 19617 | CMV-F 5'-CGCAAATGGGCGGTAGGCGTG-3'
GGCTACTAGAGAACCCACTGCTTACTGGCTTATCGAAATTAATACGACTCACTATAGGGAGACCCAAGCT
GGCTAGCGTTTAAACGGGCCCTCTAGACCCGGGGAGAAGCCTTACAAATGCCCAGAATGTGGAAAGAGTT
TTAGCAGGTCTGATAAACTCACAGAACACCAGAGAACACATACCGGTGGATCCTCTGCACAGTAGTAAGC
TTAAGTTTAAACCGCTGATCAGCCTCGACTGTGCCTTCTAGTTGCCAGCCATCTGTTGTTTGCCCCTCCC
CCGTGCCTTCCTTGACCCTGGAAGGTGCCACTCCCACTGTCCTTTCCTAATAAAATGAGGAAATTGCATC
GCATTGTCTGAGTAGGTGTCATTCTATTCTGGGGGGTGGGGTGGGGCAGGACAGCAAGGGGGAGGATTGG
GAAGACAATAGCAGGCATGCTGGGGATGCGGTGGGCTCTATGGCTTCTGAGGCGGAAAGAACCAGCTGGG
GCTCTAGGGGGTATCCCCACGCGCCCTGTAGCGGCGCATTAAGCGCGGCGGGTGTGGTGG
