Addgene plasmid #13233: pc3XB-ZF99
Depositing lab: Daniel Voytas. Depositing organization: Iowa State University. Publication: Standardized reagents and protocols for engineering zinc finger nucleases by modular assembly. Wright DA, Thibodeau-Beganny S, Sander JD, Winfrey RJ, Hirsh AS, Eichtinger M, Fu F, Porteus MH, Dobbs D, Voytas DF, Joung JK. Nat Protoc. 2006;1(3):1637-52. doi: 10.1038/nprot.2006.259 PubMed 17406455.
Backbone
  Vector backbone: pc3XB
  Backbone manufacturer: Modified Invitrogen pcDNA3
  Backbone size w/o insert (bp): 5400
  Vector type: Mammalian Expression
  Selectable markers: Neomycin (select with G418)
Growth in bacteria
  Bacterial resistance: Ampicillin, 100 μg/mL
  Growth temperature: 37°C
  Growth strain: XL1 Blue
  Copy number: High Copy
Gene/Insert
  Gene/Insert name: ZF99
  Insert size (bp): 90
  Cloning method: Restriction Enzyme; 5′ cloning site XbaI (not destroyed); 3′ cloning site BamHI (not destroyed)
  Sequencing primers: 5′ T7
Terms and licenses: Academic/Nonprofit Terms; Industry Terms: Not Available to Industry
Depositor comments: Part of the Zinc Finger Consortium Modular Assembly Kit v1.0. Finger protein sequence: PGEKPYKCPECGKSFSRSDKLTEHQRTH. Target DNA sequence: CGG. This zinc finger is derived from the Barbas module set.
How to cite: pc3XB-ZF99 was a gift from Daniel Voytas (Addgene plasmid # 13233 ; http://n2t.net/addgene:13233 ; RRID:Addgene_13233)
